Addgene plasmid #42015: pmyc-GFP-TNRC6A-(935-1709)
Depositing lab: Kumiko Ui-Tei. Depositing organization: The University of Tokyo. Publication: Human TNRC6A is an Argonaute-navigator protein for microRNA-mediated gene silencing in the nucleus. Nishi K, Nishi A, Nagasawa T, Ui-Tei K. RNA. 2013 Jan;19(1):17-35. doi: 10.1261/rna.034769.112. Epub 2012 Nov 13. PubMed 23150874.
Backbone
  Vector backbone: pcDNA3.1
  Backbone size w/o insert (bp): 5338
  Total vector size (bp): 9437
  Vector type: Mammalian Expression
  Selectable markers: Neomycin (select with G418)
Growth in bacteria
  Bacterial resistance: Ampicillin, 100 μg/mL
  Growth temperature: 37°C
  Growth strain: DH5alpha
  Copy number: High Copy
Gene/Insert
  Gene/Insert name: TNRC6A (alt name: GW182)
  Species: H. sapiens (human)
  Mutation: contain aa935-1709
  GenBank ID: AAK62026.1
  Entrez Gene: TNRC6A (a.k.a. CAGH26, FAME6, GW1, GW182, TNRC6)
  Promoter: CMV
  Tag / fusion protein: Myc (N terminal on insert); EGFP (N terminal on insert)
  Cloning method: Restriction Enzyme; 5′ cloning site NheI (not destroyed); 3′ cloning site XbaI (not destroyed)
  Sequencing primers: 5′ CGCAAATGGGCGGTAGGCGTG
Terms and licenses: Academic/Nonprofit Terms; Industry Terms: Not Available to Industry
How to cite: pmyc-GFP-TNRC6A-(935-1709) was a gift from Kumiko Ui-Tei (Addgene plasmid # 42015 ; http://n2t.net/addgene:42015 ; RRID:Addgene_42015)
