[The description below was written by a language model from this plasmid's Addgene catalogue record and pLannotate feature annotations shown in this document.]
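Description:
pmyc-GFP-TNRC6A-(935-1709) is a mammalian expression plasmid built on the pcDNA3.1 backbone that produces a truncated form of human TNRC6A (also known as GW182) fused at its N terminus to a Myc epitope and EGFP. Transcription is driven by the human cytomegalovirus immediate-early enhancer and promoter and terminated by the bovine growth hormone polyadenylation signal. A T7 promoter sits just upstream of the coding region. The annotated open reading frame runs from EGFP directly into the TNRC6A fragment, which the record describes as amino acids 935–1709. The Myc tag is listed in the catalogue fields but was not picked up as a separate feature in the table; it would fit in the short gap between the T7 promoter and EGFP. The insert was cloned between NheI and XbaI sites, both retained.

For propagation in E. coli the plasmid carries a high-copy ColE1/pUC-type origin and a β-lactamase gene for ampicillin selection, plus an f1 origin. An SV40 early promoter drives the neomycin phosphotransferase gene, followed by an SV40 poly(A) signal, allowing G418 selection of transfected mammalian cells. Small annotated fragments (HIV-1 LTR, ble, lacI, bom) are probably backbone remnants or short homology matches rather than functional elements.

TNRC6A is an Argonaute-associated scaffold protein in miRNA- and siRNA-mediated silencing, and the associated publication concerns its role in navigating Argonaute to the nucleus. A GFP-tagged deletion fragment like this one is suited to tracking subcellular localisation and mapping functional domains. The catalogue gives a total size of 9437 bp, whereas the depositor's full sequence is 8437 nt; the record does not explain this difference.
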