Features (pLannotate 1.2.2; 21 found; start..end, strand, type, name):
     28..80      -  misc_feature   bom (fragment): basis of mobility region from pBR322
    235..614     +  enhancer       CMV enhancer: human cytomegalovirus immediate early enhancer
    615..818     +  promoter       CMV promoter: human cytomegalovirus (CMV) immediate early promoter
    814..847     +  LTR            5' LTR (truncated) (fragment): truncated 5' long terminal repeat (LTR) from HIV-1
    863..881     +  promoter       T7 promoter: promoter for bacteriophage T7 RNA polymerase
    949..1665    +  CDS            EGFP: EGFP is a basic (constitutively fluorescent) green fluorescent protein published in 1996, derived from Aequorea victoria. It is reported to be a rapidly-maturing weak dimer with moderate acid sensitivity.
   1672..3996    +  CDS            TNRC6A (fragment): TNR6A_HUMAN - Also known as CAGH26, KIAA1460, TNRC6. Experimental evidence at protein level: Swiss-Prot protein existence level 1. Plays a role in RNA-mediated gene silencing by both micro- RNAs (miRNAs) and short interfering RNAs (siRNAs). Required for miRNA- dependent repression of translation and for siRNA-dependent endonucleolytic cleavage of complementary mRNAs by argonaute family proteins. As a scaffolding protein, associates with argonaute proteins bound to partially complementary mRNAs, and can simultaneously recruit CCR4-NOT and PAN deadenylase complexes. From Homo sapiens (Human).
   4037..4261    +  polyA_signal   bGH poly(A) signal: bovine growth hormone polyadenylation signal
   4265..4286    +  promoter       SV40 promoter (fragment): SV40 enhancer and early promoter
   4307..4735    +  rep_origin     f1 ori (sequence partly withheld): f1 bacteriophage origin of replication; arrow indicates direction of (+) strand synthesis
   4749..5078    +  promoter       SV40 promoter: SV40 enhancer and early promoter
   5145..5936    +  CDS            neo: KKA2_KLEPN - Also known as kan, nptII. Experimental evidence at protein level: Swiss-Prot protein existence level 1. Resistance to kanamycin, neomycin, paromomycin, ribostamycin, butirosin and gentamicin B. From Klebsiella pneumoniae.
   5960..6118    +  CDS            ble (fragment): BLE_KLEPN - Experimental evidence at protein level: Swiss-Prot protein existence level 1. Binding protein with a strong affinity to the bleomycin family of antibiotics. Binds to CL990; an antimitotic-antibiotic compound. From Klebsiella pneumoniae.
   6113..6234    +  polyA_signal   SV40 poly(A) signal: SV40 polyadenylation signal
   6307..6323    -  protein_bind   lac operator: The lac repressor binds to the lac operator to inhibit transcription in E. coli. This inhibition can be relieved by adding lactose or isopropyl-β-D-thiogalactopyranoside (IPTG). lac repressor encoded by lacI
   6331..6361    -  promoter       lac promoter: promoter for the E. coli lac operon
   6376..6397    -  protein_bind   CAP binding site: CAP binding activates transcription in the presence of cAMP. E. coli catabolite activator protein
   6410..6502    -  CDS            lacI (fragment): lac repressor; lacI; The lac repressor binds to the lac operator to inhibit transcription in E. coli. This inhibition can be relieved by adding lactose or isopropyl-β-D-thiogalactopyranoside (IPTG).
   6685..7270    -  rep_origin     ori: high-copy-number ColE1/pMB1/pBR322/pUC origin of replication
   7441..8301    -  CDS            AmpR: β-lactamase; bla; confers resistance to ampicillin, carbenicillin, and related antibiotics
   8302..8406    -  promoter       AmpR promoter: bla
>Addgene plasmid #42015 | pmyc-GFP-TNRC6A-(935-1709) | depositor full sequence | sequence record 56756 | pmyc-GFP-TNRC6A-(935-1709) sequence 8437 bps
GACGGATCGGGAGATCTCCCGATCCCCTATGGTGCACTCTCAGTACAATCTGCTCTGATGCCGCATAGTT
AAGCCAGTATCTGCTCCCTGCTTGTGTGTTGGAGGTCGCTGAGTAGTGCGCGAGCAAAATTTAAGCTACA
ACAAGGCAAGGCTTGACCGACAATTGCATGAAGAATCTGCTTAGGGTTAGGCGTTTTGCGCTGCTTCGCG
ATGTACGGGCCAGATATACGCGTTGACATTGATTATTGACTAGTTATTAATAGTAATCAATTACGGGGTC
ATTAGTTCATAGCCCATATATGGAGTTCCGCGTTACATAACTTACGGTAAATGGCCCGCCTGGCTGACCG
CCCAACGACCCCCGCCCATTGACGTCAATAATGACGTATGTTCCCATAGTAACGCCAATAGGGACTTTCC
ATTGACGTCAATGGGTGGAGTATTTACGGTAAACTGCCCACTTGGCAGTACATCAAGTGTATCATATGCC
AAGTACGCCCCCTATTGACGTCAATGACGGTAAATGGCCCGCCTGGCATTATGCCCAGTACATGACCTTA
TGGGACTTTCCTACTTGGCAGTACATCTACGTATTAGTCATCGCTATTACCATGGTGATGCGGTTTTGGC
AGTACATCAATGGGCGTGGATAGCGGTTTGACTCACGGGGATTTCCAAGTCTCCACCCCATTGACGTCAA
TGGGAGTTTGTTTTGGCACCAAAATCAACGGGACTTTCCAAAATGTCGTAACAACTCCGCCCCATTGACG
CAAATGGGCGGTAGGCGTGTACGGTGGGAGGTCTATATAAGCAGAGCTCTCTGGCTAACTAGAGAACCCA
CTGCTTACTGGCTTATCGAAATTAATACGACTCACTATAGGGAGACCCAAGCTGGCTAGCCCACCAATGG
AACAAAAACTCATCTCAGAAGAGGATCTGTCCGGCGGCATGGTGAGCAAGGGCGAGGAGCTGTTCACCGG
GGTGGTGCCCATCCTGGTCGAGCTGGACGGCGACGTAAACGGCCACAAGTTCAGCGTGTCCGGCGAGGGC
GAGGGCGATGCCACCTACGGCAAGCTGACCCTGAAGTTCATCTGCACCACCGGCAAGCTGCCCGTGCCCT
GGCCCACCCTCGTGACCACCCTGACCTACGGCGTGCAGTGCTTCAGCCGCTACCCCGACCACATGAAGCA
GCACGACTTCTTCAAGTCCGCCATGCCCGAAGGCTACGTCCAGGAGCGCACCATCTTCTTCAAGGACGAC
GGCAACTACAAGACCCGCGCCGAGGTGAAGTTCGAGGGCGACACCCTGGTGAACCGCATCGAGCTGAAGG
GCATCGACTTCAAGGAGGACGGCAACATCCTGGGGCACAAGCTGGAGTACAACTACAACAGCCACAACGT
CTATATCATGGCCGACAAGCAGAAGAACGGCATCAAGGTGAACTTCAAGATCCGCCACAACATCGAGGAC
GGCAGCGTGCAGCTCGCCGACCACTACCAGCAGAACACCCCCATCGGCGACGGCCCCGTGCTGCTGCCCG
ACAACCACTACCTGAGCACCCAGTCCGCCCTGAGCAAAGACCCCAACGAGAAGCGCGATCACATGGTCCT
GCTGGAGTTCGTGACCGCCGCCGGGATCACTCTCGGCATGGACGAGCTGTACAAGAAGCTTGGAATGATG
AAAGGTGGAAACAAACAAGAAGAAGCGTGGATAAATCCATTTGTTAAACAGTTTTCAAACATCAGTTTTT
CGAGAGACTCACCAGAGGAAAATGTACAAAGCAATAAGATGGACCTTTCTGGAGGAATGTTACAAGACAA
ACGAATGGAGATAGATAAACATAGCCTAAATATTGGTGATTACAATCGAACGGTCGGGAAAGGCCCTGGT
TCTCGGCCTCAGATTTCCAAAGAGTCTTCCATGGAGCGCAATCCTTATTTTGATAAGGATGGCATTGTAG
CAGATGAATCCCAAAACATGCAGTTTATGTCCAGTCAAAGCATGAAGCTTCCCCCTTCAAATAGTGCACT
ACCTAACCAGGCCCTTGGCTCCATAGCAGGGCTGGGTATGCAAAACTTGAATTCTGTTAGACAGAATGGC
AATCCCAGTATGTTTGGTGTTGGAAACACAGCAGCACAACCCCGGGGCATGCAGCAGCCTCCAGCACAAC
CTCTTAGTTCATCTCAGCCTAATCTCCGTGCTCAAGTGCCTCCTCCATTACTCTCCCCTCAGGTTCCAGT
TTCATTGCTGAAGTATGCACCAAACAACGGTGGCCTGAATCCACTCTTTGGCCCTCAACAGGTAGCCATG
CTGAACCAGCTATCCCAGCTAAACCAGCTTTCTCAGATCTCCCAGTTACAGCGATTGTTAGCGCAGCAGC
AAAGGGCGCAGAGTCAGAGAAGCGTGCCTTCTGGGAACCGGCCGCAGCAAGACCAGCAGGGTCGACCTCT
TAGTGTGCAGCAGCAAATGATGCAACAATCTCGTCAACTTGATCCAAACCTGTTGGTGAAGCAGCAGACT
CCACCATCTCAGCAGCAGCCACTCCATCAGCCAGCCATGAAGTCTTTCCTTGACAATGTCATGCCCCACA
CTACACCTGAGCTGCAAAAAGGGCCATCACCAATAAATGCTTTCAGCAACTTCCCTATAGGCTTGAACTC
AAACTTGAATGTAAATATGGATATGAACAGTATTAAAGAGCCACAGTCAAGACTAAGGAAGTGGACGACA
GTGGACAGCATTTCTGTGAACACATCTTTGGATCAAAACTCCAGCAAACATGGTGCTATTTCAAGTGGTT
TCAGGCTGGAAGAGTCTCCATTTGTTCCCTATGACTTTATGAACAGCAGTACTTCACCAGCCAGTCCTCC
AGGTTCAATAGGAGATGGCTGGCCACGTGCCAAATCGCCTAACGGCTCTAGCAGTGTTAATTGGCCACCA
GAATTTCGTCCTGGTGAGCCATGGAAAGGTTATCCAAACATTGACCCTGAAACTGACCCTTACGTCACTC
CTGGCAGTGTCATAAACAATCTTTCAATTAATACTGTGCGGGAAGTTGACCACCTCAGGGACAGGAACAG
TGGGTCATCCTCATCCTTGAACACCACGCTGCCTTCAACTAGTGCCTGGTCATCCATTCGTGCCTCCAAC
TACAACGTTCCCCTCAGCAGTACAGCACAAAGCACTTCAGCCAGAAATAGTGATTCCAAATTGACATGGT
CTCCTGGTTCAGTTACAAACACCTCTCTGGCTCATGAGCTGTGGAAGGTCCCTTTGCCACCTAAAAACAT
CACTGCTCCGTCCCGCCCACCTCCGGGACTGACTGGTCAGAAGCCACCCTTGTCTACGTGGGATAATTCT
CCCCTTCGTATAGGTGGAGGATGGGGAAATTCTGACGCCAGATATACCCCAGGTTCCAGCTGGGGTGAGA
GCAGCTCAGGGAGAATAACAAATTGGCTTGTTCTAAAAAACCTTACACCTCAGATCGATGGCTCAACTCT
GCGCACTCTGTGCATGCAGCACGGCCCGCTGATCACATTCCACCTGAACCTCCCTCACGGAAATGCTCTG
GTCCGCTACAGTTCAAAAGAAGAGGTAGTGAAGGCACAAAAGTCTCTGCACATGTGTGTACTGGGGAACA
CTACTATTCTTGCTGAGTTTGCCAGTGAAGAGGAGATCAGTCGTTTCTTTGCACAAAGCCAGTCTCTGAC
CCCTTCTCCCGGCTGGCAGTCTCTCGGGTCCAGCCAGAGCCGGCTGGGCTCCCTCGACTGTTCCCACTCA
TTCTCCAGCCGGACCGATCTCAATCACTGGAATGGTGCTGGGCTGTCGGGAACTAACTGTGGAGACCTTC
ACGGCACTTCACTCTGGGGGACCCCGCATTATTCCACAAGCCTGTGGGGTCCCCCAAGCAGCAGCGACCC
CCGAGGAATTAGCAGCCCATCTCCCATTAACGCTTTTCTTTCTGTTGACCACCTGGGTGGGGGTGGAGAG
TCCATGTAATCTAGAGGGCCCGTTTAAACCCGCTGATCAGCCTCGACTGTGCCTTCTAGTTGCCAGCCAT
CTGTTGTTTGCCCCTCCCCCGTGCCTTCCTTGACCCTGGAAGGTGCCACTCCCACTGTCCTTTCCTAATA
AAATGAGGAAATTGCATCGCATTGTCTGAGTAGGTGTCATTCTATTCTGGGGGGTGGGGTGGGGCAGGAC
AGCAAGGGGGAGGATTGGGAAGACAATAGCAGGCATGCTGGGGATGCGGTGGGCTCTATGGCTTCTGAGG
CGGAAAGAACCAGCTGGGGCTCTAGGGGGTATCCCC
[124 nt withheld, positions 4307-4430]
C
[91 nt withheld, positions 4432-4522]
A
[49 nt withheld, positions 4524-4572]
CCTTTGACGTTGGAGTCCACGTTCTTT
[37 nt withheld, positions 4600-4636]
ACCCTATCTCGGTCTATTCTTTTGATTTATAAGGGATTTTGCCGATTTCGGCCTATTGGTTAAAAAATGA
GCTGATTTAACAAAAATTTAACGCGAATTAATTCTGTGGAATGTGTGTCAGTTAGGGTGTGGAAAGTCCC
CAGGCTCCCCAGCAGGCAGAAGTATGCAAAGCATGCATCTCAATTAGTCAGCAACCAGGTGTGGAAAGTC
CCCAGGCTCCCCAGCAGGCAGAAGTATGCAAAGCATGCATCTCAATTAGTCAGCAACCATAGTCCCGCCC
CTAACTCCGCCCATCCCGCCCCTAACTCCGCCCAGTTCCGCCCATTCTCCGCCCCATGGCTGACTAATTT
TTTTTATTTATGCAGAGGCCGAGGCCGCCTCTGCCTCTGAGCTATTCCAGAAGTAGTGAGGAGGCTTTTT
TGGAGGCCTAGGCTTTTGCAAAAAGCTCCCGGGAGCTTGTATATCCATTTTCGGATCTGATCAAGAGACA
GGATGAGGATCGTTTCGCATGATTGAACAAGATGGATTGCACGCAGGTTCTCCGGCCGCTTGGGTGGAGA
GGCTATTCGGCTATGACTGGGCACAACAGACAATCGGCTGCTCTGATGCCGCCGTGTTCCGGCTGTCAGC
GCAGGGGCGCCCGGTTCTTTTTGTCAAGACCGACCTGTCCGGTGCCCTGAATGAACTGCAGGACGAGGCA
GCGCGGCTATCGTGGCTGGCCACGACGGGCGTTCCTTGCGCAGCTGTGCTCGACGTTGTCACTGAAGCGG
GAAGGGACTGGCTGCTATTGGGCGAAGTGCCGGGGCAGGATCTCCTGTCATCTCACCTTGCTCCTGCCGA
GAAAGTATCCATCATGGCTGATGCAATGCGGCGGCTGCATACGCTTGATCCGGCTACCTGCCCATTCGAC
CACCAAGCGAAACATCGCATCGAGCGAGCACGTACTCGGATGGAAGCCGGTCTTGTCGATCAGGATGATC
TGGACGAAGAGCATCAGGGGCTCGCGCCAGCCGAACTGTTCGCCAGGCTCAAGGCGCGCATGCCCGACGG
CGAGGATCTCGTCGTGACCCATGGCGATGCCTGCTTGCCGAATATCATGGTGGAAAATGGCCGCTTTTCT
GGATTCATCGACTGTGGCCGGCTGGGTGTGGCGGACCGCTATCAGGACATAGCGTTGGCTACCCGTGATA
TTGCTGAAGAGCTTGGCGGCGAATGGGCTGACCGCTTCCTCGTGCTTTACGGTATCGCCGCTCCCGATTC
GCAGCGCATCGCCTTCTATCGCCTTCTTGACGAGTTCTTCTGAGCGGGACTCTGGGGTTCGAAATGACCG
ACCAAGCGACGCCCAACCTGCCATCACGAGATTTCGATTCCACCGCCGCCTTCTATGAAAGGTTGGGCTT
CGGAATCGTTTTCCGGGACGCCGGCTGGATGATCCTCCAGCGCGGGGATCTCATGCTGGAGTTCTTCGCC
CACCCCAACTTGTTTATTGCAGCTTATAATGGTTACAAATAAAGCAATAGCATCACAAATTTCACAAATA
AAGCATTTTTTTCACTGCATTCTAGTTGTGGTTTGTCCAAACTCATCAATGTATCTTATCATGTCTGTAT
ACCGTCGACCTCTAGCTAGAGCTTGGCGTAATCATGGTCATAGCTGTTTCCTGTGTGAAATTGTTATCCG
CTCACAATTCCACACAACATACGAGCCGGAAGCATAAAGTGTAAAGCCTGGGGTGCCTAATGAGTGAGCT
AACTCACATTAATTGCGTTGCGCTCACTGCCCGCTTTCCAGTCGGGAAACCTGTCGTGCCAGCTGCATTA
ATGAATCGGCCAACGCGCGGGGAGAGGCGGTTTGCGTATTGGGCGCTCTTCCGCTTCCTCGCTCACTGAC
TCGCTGCGCTCGGTCGTTCGGCTGCGGCGAGCGGTATCAGCTCACTCAAAGGCGGTAATACGGTTATCCA
CAGAATCAGGGGATAACGCAGGAAAGAACATGTGAGCAAAAGGCCAGCAAAAGGCCAGGAACCGTAAAAA
GGCCGCGTTGCTGGCGTTTTTCCATAGGCTCCGCCCCCCTGACGAGCATCACAAAAATCGACGCTCAAGT
CAGAGGTGGCGAAACCCGACAGGACTATAAAGATACCAGGCGTTTCCCCCTGGAAGCTCCCTCGTGCGCT
CTCCTGTTCCGACCCTGCCGCTTACCGGATACCTGTCCGCCTTTCTCCCTTCGGGAAGCGTGGCGCTTTC
TCATAGCTCACGCTGTAGGTATCTCAGTTCGGTGTAGGTCGTTCGCTCCAAGCTGGGCTGTGTGCACGAA
CCCCCCGTTCAGCCCGACCGCTGCGCCTTATCCGGTAACTATCGTCTTGAGTCCAACCCGGTAAGACACG
ACTTATCGCCACTGGCAGCAGCCACTGGTAACAGGATTAGCAGAGCGAGGTATGTAGGCGGTGCTACAGA
GTTCTTGAAGTGGTGGCCTAACTACGGCTACACTAGAAGAACAGTATTTGGTATCTGCGCTCTGCTGAAG
CCAGTTACCTTCGGAAAAAGAGTTGGTAGCTCTTGATCCGGCAAACAAACCACCGCTGGTAGCGGTTTTT
TTGTTTGCAAGCAGCAGATTACGCGCAGAAAAAAAGGATCTCAAGAAGATCCTTTGATCTTTTCTACGGG
GTCTGACGCTCAGTGGAACGAAAACTCACGTTAAGGGATTTTGGTCATGAGATTATCAAAAAGGATCTTC
ACCTAGATCCTTTTAAATTAAAAATGAAGTTTTAAATCAATCTAAAGTATATATGAGTAAACTTGGTCTG
ACAGTTACCAATGCTTAATCAGTGAGGCACCTATCTCAGCGATCTGTCTATTTCGTTCATCCATAGTTGC
CTGACTCCCCGTCGTGTAGATAACTACGATACGGGAGGGCTTACCATCTGGCCCCAGTGCTGCAATGATA
CCGCGAGACCCACGCTCACCGGCTCCAGATTTATCAGCAATAAACCAGCCAGCCGGAAGGGCCGAGCGCA
GAAGTGGTCCTGCAACTTTATCCGCCTCCATCCAGTCTATTAATTGTTGCCGGGAAGCTAGAGTAAGTAG
TTCGCCAGTTAATAGTTTGCGCAACGTTGTTGCCATTGCTACAGGCATCGTGGTGTCACGCTCGTCGTTT
GGTATGGCTTCATTCAGCTCCGGTTCCCAACGATCAAGGCGAGTTACATGATCCCCCATGTTGTGCAAAA
AAGCGGTTAGCTCCTTCGGTCCTCCGATCGTTGTCAGAAGTAAGTTGGCCGCAGTGTTATCACTCATGGT
TATGGCAGCACTGCATAATTCTCTTACTGTCATGCCATCCGTAAGATGCTTTTCTGTGACTGGTGAGTAC
TCAACCAAGTCATTCTGAGAATAGTGTATGCGGCGACCGAGTTGCTCTTGCCCGGCGTCAATACGGGATA
ATACCGCGCCACATAGCAGAACTTTAAAAGTGCTCATCATTGGAAAACGTTCTTCGGGGCGAAAACTCTC
AAGGATCTTACCGCTGTTGAGATCCAGTTCGATGTAACCCACTCGTGCACCCAACTGATCTTCAGCATCT
TTTACTTTCACCAGCGTTTCTGGGTGAGCAAAAACAGGAAGGCAAAATGCCGCAAAAAAGGGAATAAGGG
CGACACGGAAATGTTGAATACTCATACTCTTCCTTTTTCAATATTATTGAAGCATTTATCAGGGTTATTG
TCTCATGAGCGGATACATATTTGAATGTATTTAGAAAAATAAACAAATAGGGGTTCCGCGCACATTTCCC
CGAAAAGTGCCACCTGACGTC
