>Addgene plasmid #42015 | pmyc-GFP-TNRC6A-(935-1709) | addgene partial sequence | sequence record 59541 | EGFP_C
GACGAGCTGTACAAGTCCGGCGGCAAGCTTGGAATGATGAAAGGTGGAAACAAACAAGAAGAAGCGTGGA
TAAATCCATTTGTTAAACAGTTTTCAAACATCAGTTTTTCGAGAGACTCACCAGAGGAAAATGTACAAAG
CAATAAGATGGACCTTTCTGGAGGAATGTTACAAGACAAACGAATGGAGATAGATAAACATAGCCTAAAT
ATTGGTGATTACAATCGAACGGTCGGGAAAGGCCCTGGTTCTCGGCCTCAGATTTCCAAAGAGTCTTCCA
TGGAGCGCAATCCTTATTTTGATAAGGATGGCATTGTAGCAGATGAATCCCAAAACATGCAGTTTATGTC
CAGTCAAAGCATGAAGCTTCCCCCTTCAAATAGTGCACTACCTAACCAGGCCCTTGGCTCCATAGCAGGG
CTGGGTATGCAAAACTTGAATTCTGTTAGACAGAATGGCAATCCCAGTATGTTTGGTGTTGGAAACACAG
CAGCACAACCCCGGGGCATGCAGCAGCCTCCAGCACAACCTCTTAGTTCATCTCAGCCTAATCTCCGTGC
TCAAGTGCCTCCTCCATTACTCTCCCCTCAGGTTCCAGTTTCATTGCTGAAGTATGCACCAAACAACGGT
GGCCTGAATCCACTCTTTGGCCCTCAACAGGTAGCCATGCTGAACCAGCTATCCCAGCTAAACCAGCTTT
CTCAGATCTCCCAGTTACAGCGATTGTTAGCGCAGCAGCAAAGGGCGCAGAGTCAGAGAAGCGTGCCTTC
TGGGAACCGGCCGCAGCAAGACCAGCAGGGTCGACCTCTTAGTGTGCAGCAGCAAATGATGCAACAATCT
CGTCAACTTGATCCAAACCTGTTGGTGAAGCAGCAGACTCCACCATCTCAGCAGCAGCCACTCCATCAGC
CAGCCATGAAGTCTTTCCTTGACAATGTCATGCCCCACACTACACCTGAGCTGCAAAAAGGGCCATCACC
AATAAATGCTTTCAGCAACTTCCCTATAGGCT
