>Addgene plasmid #42015 | pmyc-GFP-TNRC6A-(935-1709) | addgene partial sequence | sequence record 59863 | BGH_rev
CCTCTAGATTACATGGACTCTCCACCCCCACCCAGGTGGTCAACAGAAAGAAAAGCGTTAATGGGAGATG
GGCTGCTAATTCCTCGGGGGTCGCTGCTGCTTGGGGGACCCCACAGGCTTGTGGAATAATGCGGGGTCCC
CCAGAGTGAAGTGCCGTGAAGGTCTCCACAGTTAGTTCCCGACAGCCCAGCACCATTCCAGTGATTGAGA
TCGGTCCGGCTGGAGAATGAGTGGGAACAGTCGAGGGAGCCCAGCCGGCTCTGGCTGGACCCGAGAGACT
GCCAGCCGGGAGAAGGGGTCAGAGACTGGCTTTGTGCAAAGAAACGACTGATCTCCTCTTCACTGGCAAA
CTCAGCAAGAATAGTAGTGTTCCCCAGTACACACATGTGCAGAGACTTTTGTGCCTTCACTACCTCTTCT
TTTGAACTGTAGCGGACCAGAGCATTTCCGTGAGGGAGGTTCAGGTGGAATGTGATCAGCGGGCCGTGCT
GCATGCACAGAGTGCGCAGAGTTGAGCCATCGATCTGAGGTGTAAGGTTTTTTAGAACAAGCCAATTTGT
TATTCTCCCTGAGCTGCTCTCACCCCAGCTGGAACCTGGGGTATATCTGGCGTCAGAATTTCCCCATCCT
CCACCTATACGAAGGGGAGAATTATCCCACGTAGACAAGGGTGGCTTCTGACCAGTCAGTCCCGGAGGTG
GGCGGGACGGAGCAGTGATGTTTTTAGGTGGCAAAGGGACCTTCCACAGCTCATGAGCCAGAGAGGTGTT
TGTAACTGAACCAGGAGACCATGTCAATTTGGAATCACTATTTCTGGCTGAAGTGCTTTGTGCTGTACTG
CTGAGGGGAACGTTGTAGTTGGAGGCACGAATGGATGACCAGGCACTAGTTGAAGGCAGCGTGGTGTTCA
AGGATGAGGATGACCCACTGTTCCTGTCCCTGAGGTGGTCAACTTCC
