>Addgene plasmid #42015 | pmyc-GFP-TNRC6A-(935-1709) | addgene partial sequence | sequence record 59864 | CMV_f
AGCAGAGCTCTCTGGCTAACTAGAGAACCCACTGCTTACTGGCTTATCGAAATTAATACGACTCACTATA
GGGAGACCCAAGCTGGCTAGCCCACCATGGAACAAAAACTCATCTCAGAAGAGGATCTGTCCGGCGGCAT
GGTGAGCAAGGGCGAGGAGCTGTTCACCGGGGTGGTGCCCATCCTGGTCGAGCTGGACGGCGACGTAAAC
GGCCACAAGTTCAGCGTGTCCGGCGAGGGCGAGGGCGATGCCACCTACGGCAAGCTGACCCTGAAGTTCA
TCTGCACCACCGGCAAGCTGCCCGTGCCCTGGCCCACCCTCGTGACCACCCTGACCTACGGCGTGCAGTG
CTTCAGCCGCTACCCCGACCACATGAAGCAGCACGACTTCTTCAAGTCCGCCATGCCCGAAGGCTACGTC
CAGGAGCGCACCATCTTCTTCAAGGACGACGGCAACTACAAGACCCGCGCCGAGGTGAAGTTCGAGGGCG
ACACCCTGGTGAACCGCATCGAGCTGAAGGGCATCGACTTCAAGGAGGACGGCAACATCCTGGGGCACAA
GCTGGAGTACAACTACAACAGCCACAACGTCTATATCATGGCCGACAAGCAGAAGAACGGCATCAAGGTG
AACTTCAAGATCCGCCACAACATCGAGGACGGCAGCGTGCAGCTCGCCGACCACTACCAGCAGAACACCC
CCATCGGCGACGGCCCCGTGCTGCTGCCCGACAACCACTACCTGAGCACCCAGTCCGCCCTGAGCAAAGA
CCCCAACGAGAAGCGCGATCACATGGTCCTGCTGGAGTTCGTGACCGCCGCCGGGATCACTCTCGGCATG
GACGAGCTGTACAAGTCCGGCGGCAAGCTTGGAATGATGAAAGGTGGAAACAAACAAGAAGAAGCGTGGA
TAAATCCATTTGTTAAACAGTTTTCAAACATCAGTTTTTC
